Addgene plasmid #205300: pInt_attP1_LCS_kanR
Purpose: (Empty Backbone) Integrating plasmid for ORBIT in E. coli. Contains library cloning site (LCS), which has transcriptional terminators to insulate reporter constructs.
Depositing lab: Scott Saunders. Publication: ORBIT for E. coli: Kilobase-scale oligonucleotide recombineering at high throughput and high efficiency. Saunders SH, Ahmed AM. bioRxiv 2023 10.1101/2023.06.28.546561.
Backbone
  Vector backbone: pKD4
  Vector type: Synthetic Biology
Growth in bacteria
  Bacterial resistance: Kanamycin, 50 μg/mL
  Growth temperature: 37°C
  Growth strain: BW25141
  Copy number: Low Copy
Gene/Insert
  Gene/Insert name: None
Resource information
  A portion of this plasmid was derived from a plasmid made by: pKM496 (Addgene #109301), pKD4 (CGSC #7632), and pLibAcceptorV2 (Addgene #106250).
Terms and licenses: Academic/Nonprofit Terms; Industry Terms: Not Available to Industry
Depositor comments: This plasmid is pInt_attP1_kanR with a Library cloning site (LCS) flanked by transcriptional terminators for reporters / constructs. FRT sites excise backbone, not payload. Please visit https://doi.org/10.1101/2023.06.28.546561 for bioRxiv preprint.\ Depositing lab uses BW25141 strain for growth (https://cgsc.biology.yale.edu/Strain.php?ID=64690)
How to cite: pInt_attP1_LCS_kanR was a gift from Scott Saunders (Addgene plasmid # 205300 ; http://n2t.net/addgene:205300 ; RRID:Addgene_205300)
