[The description below was written by a language model from this plasmid's Addgene catalogue record and pLannotate feature annotations shown in this document.]
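Description:
pInt_attP1_LCS_kanR is a small (about 2.3 kb) empty-backbone integrating plasmid built on pKD4 for use with ORBIT, an oligonucleotide recombineering method adapted for E. coli. It replicates from the R6K γ origin, which only functions when the pi initiator protein is supplied in trans. The plasmid is therefore maintained at low copy in a pir-type host such as the BW25141 strain used by the depositing lab, and it behaves as a non-replicating suicide vector in ordinary target strains. Selection is by kanamycin, conferred by the Tn5-derived neo (nptII) gene. The annotated tnpA and ble fragments flanking neo are non-functional remnants of the Tn5 region carried over from the pKD4 cassette.

As the name indicates, the plasmid carries an attP site, which in the ORBIT scheme allows site-specific integration into a matching attachment site installed in the chromosome by a targeting oligonucleotide. This site is not picked up in the automated feature table, and the record does not name the integrase involved. The table also does not annotate the library cloning site (LCS), which the depositor describes as flanked by transcriptional terminators that insulate inserted reporters or other constructs from surrounding transcription. Both elements presumably lie in the unannotated stretch outside the marker–origin segment. Two FRT sites, one full-length and one minimal, bracket the kanamycin marker and R6K origin, so after integration FLP recombinase removes the backbone while leaving the cloned payload in the genome. No insert is present. The plasmid is intended as an acceptor for reporter constructs or pooled libraries to be integrated at defined chromosomal loci.
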