Features (pLannotate 1.2.2; 6 found; start..end, strand, type, name):
     69..116     -  protein_bind   FRT: FLP-mediated recombination occurs in the 8-bp core sequence TCTAGAAA (Turan and Bode, 2011). FLP recombinase from the Saccharomyces cerevisiae 2μ plasmid
    121..444     +  CDS            tnpA (fragment): TN5P_ECOLX - Also known as tnp. Experimental evidence at protein level: Swiss-Prot protein existence level 1. Mediates transposition of transposon Tn5 by a 'cut and paste' mechanism. First, the monomeric transposase binds the 19 bp inverted DNA repeats flanking the transposon. Then, dimerization of the DNA- bound transposase creates a synaptic DNA complex. After nicking of the first DNA strand, excision of the transposon proceeds through a series of intermediates. The transposase then mediates the insertion of the transposon at a new site by strand transfer. The activity of the wild- type tran
    476..1267    +  CDS            neo: KKA2_KLEPN - Also known as kan, nptII. Experimental evidence at protein level: Swiss-Prot protein existence level 1. Resistance to kanamycin, neomycin, paromomycin, ribostamycin, butirosin and gentamicin B. From Klebsiella pneumoniae.
   1291..1443    +  CDS            ble (fragment): BLE_KLEPN - Experimental evidence at protein level: Swiss-Prot protein existence level 1. Binding protein with a strong affinity to the bleomycin family of antibiotics. Binds to CL990; an antimitotic-antibiotic compound. From Klebsiella pneumoniae.
   1497..1885    -  rep_origin     R6K γ ori: γ replication origin from E. coli plasmid R6K; requires the R6K initiator protein pi for replication
   1929..1962    -  protein_bind   FRT (minimal): supports FLP-mediated excision but not integration (Turan and Bode, 2011) FLP recombinase from the Saccharomyces cerevisiae 2μ plasmid
>Addgene plasmid #205300 | pInt_attP1_LCS_kanR | addgene full sequence | sequence record 407004 | Addgene NGS Result
GGTTTGTCTGGTCAACCACCGCGGTCTCAGTGGTGTACGGTACAAACCGTGTAGGCTGGAGCTGCTTCGA
AGTTCCTATACTTTCTAGAGAATAGGAACTTCGGAATAGGAACTTCAAGATCCCCCACGCTGCCGCAAGC
ACTCAGGGCGCAAGGGCTGCTAAAGGAAGCGGAACACGTAGAAAGCCAGTCCGCAGAAACGGTGCTGACC
CCGGATGAATGTCAGCTACTGGGCTATCTGGACAAGGGAAAACGCAAGCGCAAAGAGAAAGCAGGTAGCT
TGCAGTGGGCTTACATGGCGATAGCTAGACTGGGCGGTTTTATGGACAGCAAGCGAACCGGAATTGCCAG
CTGGGGCGCCCTCTGGTAAGGTTGGGAAGCCCTGCAAAGTAAACTGGATGGCTTTCTTGCCGCCAAGGAT
CTGATGGCGCAGGGGATCAAGATCTGATCAAGAGACAGGATGAGGATCGTTTCGCATGATTGAACAAGAT
GGATTGCACGCAGGTTCTCCGGCCGCTTGGGTGGAGAGGCTATTCGGCTATGACTGGGCACAACAGACAA
TCGGCTGCTCTGATGCCGCCGTGTTCCGGCTGTCAGCGCAGGGGCGCCCGGTTCTTTTTGTCAAGACCGA
CCTGTCCGGTGCCCTGAATGAACTGCAGGACGAGGCAGCGCGGCTATCGTGGCTGGCCACGACGGGCGTT
CCTTGCGCAGCTGTGCTCGACGTTGTCACTGAAGCGGGAAGGGACTGGCTGCTATTGGGCGAAGTGCCGG
GGCAGGATCTCCTGTCATCTCACCTTGCTCCTGCCGAGAAAGTATCCATCATGGCTGATGCAATGCGGCG
GCTGCATACGCTTGATCCGGCTACCTGCCCATTCGACCACCAAGCGAAACATCGCATCGAGCGAGCACGT
ACTCGGATGGAAGCCGGTCTTGTCGATCAGGATGATCTGGACGAAGAGCATCAGGGGCTCGCGCCAGCCG
AACTGTTCGCCAGGCTCAAGGCGCGCATGCCCGACGGCGAGGATCTCGTCGTGACCCATGGCGATGCCTG
CTTGCCGAATATCATGGTGGAAAATGGCCGCTTTTCTGGATTCATCGACTGTGGCCGGCTGGGTGTGGCG
GACCGCTATCAGGACATAGCGTTGGCTACCCGTGATATTGCTGAAGAGCTTGGCGGCGAATGGGCTGACC
GCTTCCTCGTGCTTTACGGTATCGCCGCTCCCGATTCGCAGCGCATCGCCTTCTATCGCCTTCTTGACGA
GTTCTTCTGAGCGGGACTCTGGGGTTCGAAATGACCGACCAAGCGACGCCCAACCTGCCATCACGAGATT
TCGATTCCACCGCCGCCTTCTATGAAAGGTTGGGCTTCGGAATCGTTTTCCGGGACGCCGGCTGGATGAT
CCTCCAGCGCGGGGATCTCATGCTGGAGTTCTTCGCCCACCCCAGCTTCAAAAGCGCTCTAAGGAGGATA
TTCATATGGACCATGGCTAATTCCCATGTCAGCCGTTAAGTGTTCCTGTGTCACTCAAAATTGCTTTGAG
AGGCTCTAAGGGCTTCTCAGTGCGTTACATCCCTGGCTTGTTGTCCACAACCGTTAAACCTTAAAAGCTT
TAAAAGCCTTATATATTCTTTTTTTTCTTATAAAACTTAAAACCTTAGAGGCTATTTAAGTTGCTGATTT
ATATTAATTTTATTGTTCAAACATGAGAGCTTAGTACGTGAAACATGAGAGCTTAGTACGTTAGCCATGA
GAGCTTAGTACGTTAGCCATGAGGGTTTAGTTCGTTAAACATGAGAGCTTAGTACGTTAAACATGAGAGC
TTAGTACGTGAAACATGAGAGCTTAGTACGTACTATCAACAGGTTGAACTGCTGATCTTCAGATCCTCTA
CGCCGGACGCATCGTGGCCGGATCTTGCGGCCGCAAAAGAAGTTCCTATACTTTCTAGAGAATAGGAACT
TCGGAATAGGAACTATTACACGTCTTGAGCGATTGACGAACAATAAGGCCTCCCAAATCGGGGGGCCTTT
TTTATTGATAACAAAACTCGGTACCAAATTCCAGAAAAGAGACGCTGAAAAGCGTCTTTTTTCGTTTTGG
TCCAGTGCCATGTTATCCCTGAAGTCGACCTAGCTCGATCGATGGCTATCCCTGCAGGCATCGGGTGGGA
TTTAGCTACAGGTATGCGTAGGAGTCAAGTCAGTTTCACCTGTTTTACGTAAAAACCCGCTTCGGCGGGT
TTTTACTTTTGGTCCGGCAATTAAAAAAGCGGCTAACCACGCCGCTTTTTTTACGTCTGCA
